>Addgene plasmid #227468 | pk335-CARGO-6mer-25kb-USF | addgene full sequence | sequence record 452244 | Addgene NGS Result
TTGAGATCCTTTTTTTCTGCGCGTAATCTGCTGCTTGCAAACAAAAAAACCACCGCTACCAGCGGTGGTT
TGTTTGCCGGATCAAGAGCTACCAACTCTTTTTCCGAAGGTAACTGGCTTCAGCAGAGCGCAGATACCAA
ATACTGTTCTTCTAGTGTAGCCGTAGTTAGGCCACCACTTCAAGAACTCTGTAGCACCGCCTACATACCT
CGCTCTGCTAATCCTGTTACCAGTGGCTGCTGCCAGTGGCGATAAGTCGTGTCTTACCGGGTTGGACTCA
AGACGATAGTTACCGGATAAGGCGCAGCGGTCGGGCTGAACGGGGGGTTCGTGCACACAGCCCAGCTTGG
AGCGAACGACCTACACCGAACTGAGATACCTACAGCGTGAGCTATGAGAAAGCGCCACGCTTCCCGAAGG
GAGAAAGGCGGACAGGTATCCGGTAAGCGGCAGGGTCGGAACAGGAGAGCGCACGAGGGAGCTTCCAGGG
GGAAACGCCTGGTATCTTTATAGTCCTGTCGGGTTTCGCCACCTCTGACTTGAGCGTCGATTTTTGTGAT
GCTCGTCAGGGGGGCGGAGCCTATGGAAAAACGCCAGCAACGCGGCCTTTTTACGGTTCCTGGCCTTTTG
CTGGCCTTTTGCTCACATGTGTTTAAGAGCTATGCTGGAAACAGCATAGCAAGTTTAAATAAGGCTAGTC
CGTTATCAACTTGAAAAAGTGGCACCGAGTCGGTGCTTTTTTTCTCGAGTACTAGGATCCATTAGGCTTT
CCCATGATTCCTTCATATTTGCATATACGATACAAGGCTGTTAGAGAGATAATTGGAATTAATTTGACTG
TAAACACAAAGATATTAGTACAAAATACGTGACGTAGAAAGTAATAATTTCTTGGGTAGTTTGCAGTTTT
AAAATTATGTTTTAAAATGGACTATCATATGCTTACCGTAACTTGAAAGTATTTCGATTTCTTGGCTTTA
TATATCTTGTGGAAAGGACGAAACACCGGACGTTAGATGCCTGAACTAGTTTAAGAGCTATGCTGGAAAC
AGCATAGCAAGTTTAAATAAGGCTAGTCCGTTATCAACTTGAAAAAGTGGCACCGAGTCGGTGCTTTTTT
TCTCGAGTACTAGGATCCATTAGGCTTTCCCATGATTCCTTCATATTTGCATATACGATACAAGGCTGTT
AGAGAGATAATTGGAATTAATTTGACTGTAAACACAAAGATATTAGTACAAAATACGTGACGTAGAAAGT
AATAATTTCTTGGGTAGTTTGCAGTTTTAAAATTATGTTTTAAAATGGACTATCATATGCTTACCGTAAC
TTGAAAGTATTTCGATTTCTTGGCTTTATATATCTTGTGGAAAGGACGAAACACCGTCAGCAGTTATGGG
TACCTAGTTTAAGAGCTATGCTGGAAACAGCATAGCAAGTTTAAATAAGGCTAGTCCGTTATCAACTTGA
AAAAGTGGCACCGAGTCGGTGCTTTTTTTCTCGAGTACTAGGATCCATTAGGCTTTCCCATGATTCCTTC
ATATTTGCATATACGATACAAGGCTGTTAGAGAGATAATTGGAATTAATTTGACTGTAAACACAAAGATA
TTAGTACAAAATACGTGACGTAGAAAGTAATAATTTCTTGGGTAGTTTGCAGTTTTAAAATTATGTTTTA
AAATGGACTATCATATGCTTACCGTAACTTGAAAGTATTTCGATTTCTTGGCTTTATATATCTTGTGGAA
AGGACGAAACACCGAAATACTGAGTGTTACACACGTTTAAGAGCTATGCTGGAAACAGCATAGCAAGTTT
AAATAAGGCTAGTCCGTTATCAACTTGAAAAAGTGGCACCGAGTCGGTGCTTTTTTTCTCGAGTACTAGG
ATCCATTAGGCTTTCCCATGATTCCTTCATATTTGCATATACGATACAAGGCTGTTAGAGAGATAATTGG
AATTAATTTGACTGTAAACACAAAGATATTAGTACAAAATACGTGACGTAGAAAGTAATAATTTCTTGGG
TAGTTTGCAGTTTTAAAATTATGTTTTAAAATGGACTATCATATGCTTACCGTAACTTGAAAGTATTTCG
ATTTCTTGGCTTTATATATCTTGTGGAAAGGACGAAACACCGCTGCAACTTAATTCTCCCTTGTTTAAGA
GCTATGCTGGAAACAGCATAGCAAGTTTAAATAAGGCTAGTCCGTTATCAACTTGAAAAAGTGGCACCGA
GTCGGTGCTTTTTTTCTCGAGTACTAGGATCCATTAGGCTTTCCCATGATTCCTTCATATTTGCATATAC
GATACAAGGCTGTTAGAGAGATAATTGGAATTAATTTGACTGTAAACACAAAGATATTAGTACAAAATAC
GTGACGTAGAAAGTAATAATTTCTTGGGTAGTTTGCAGTTTTAAAATTATGTTTTAAAATGGACTATCAT
ATGCTTACCGTAACTTGAAAGTATTTCGATTTCTTGGCTTTATATATCTTGTGGAAAGGACGAAACACCG
CAAATTTTCTCATGCAACGAGTTTAAGAGCTATGCTGGAAACAGCATAGCAAGTTTAAATAAGGCTAGTC
CGTTATCAACTTGAAAAAGTGGCACCGAGTCGGTGCTTTTTTTCTCGAGTACTAGGATCCATTAGGCTTT
CCCATGATTCCTTCATATTTGCATATACGATACAAGGCTGTTAGAGAGATAATTGGAATTAATTTGACTG
TAAACACAAAGATATTAGTACAAAATACGTGACGTAGAAAGTAATAATTTCTTGGGTAGTTTGCAGTTTT
AAAATTATGTTTTAAAATGGACTATCATATGCTTACCGTAACTTGAAAGTATTTCGATTTCTTGGCTTTA
TATATCTTGTGGAAAGGACGAAACACCGTGAATTAGAATGTCTTGGCAGTTTAAGAGCTATGCTGGAAAC
AGCATAGCAAGTTTAAATAAGGCTAGTCCGTTATCAACTTGAAAAAGTGGCACCGAGTCGGTGCTTTTTT
TCTCGAGTACTAGGATCCATTAGGCTTTCCCATGATTCCTTCATATTTGCATATACGATACAAGGCTGTT
AGAGAGATAATTGGAATTAATTTGACTGTAAACACAAAGATATTAGTACAAAATACGTGACGTAGAAAGT
AATAATTTCTTGGGTAGTTTGCAGTTTTAAAATTATGTTTTAAAATGGACTATCATATGCTTACCGTAAC
TTGAAAGTATTTCGATTTCTTGGCTTTATATATCTTGTGGAAAGGACGAAACACCGTTTTTTTTCTAGAG
GTACCCGTTACATAACTTACGGTAAATGGCCCGCCTGGCTGACCGCCCAACGACCCCCGCCCATTGACGT
CAATAGTAACGCCAATAGGGACTTTCCATTGACGTCAATGGGTGGAGTATTTACGGTAAACTGCCCACTT
GGCAGTACATCAAGTGTATCATATGCCAAGTACGCCCCCTATTGACGTCAATGACGGTAAATGGCCCGCC
TGGCATTGTGCCCAGTACATGACCTTATGGGACTTTCCTACTTGGCAGTACATCTACGTATTAGTCATCG
CTATTACCATGGTCGAGGTGAGCCCCACGTTCTGCTTCACTCTCCCCATCTCCCCCCCCTCCCCACCCCC
AATTTTGTATTTATTTATTTTTTAATTATTTTGTGCAGCGATGGGGGCGGGGGGGGGGGGGGGGGGGCGC
GCGSSAGGGGGGGGGGGGGGGGGSGAGGGGSGGGGSGGGGSGAGGSGGAGAGGTGCGGCGGCAGCCAATC
AGAGCGGCGCGCTCCGAAAGTTTCCTTTTATGGCGAGGCGGCGGCGGCGGCGGCCCTATAAAAAGCGAAG
CGCGCGGCGGGCGGGAGTCGCTGCGCGCTGCCTTCGCCCCGTGCCCCGCTCCGCCGCCGCCTCGCGCCGC
CCGCCCCGGCTCTGACTGACCGCGTTACTCCCACAGGTGAGCGGGCGGGACGGCCCTTCTCCTCCGGGCT
GTAATTAGCTGAGCAAGAGGTAAGGGTTTAAGGGATGGTTGGTTGGTGGGGTATTAATGTTTAATTACCT
GGAGCACCTGCCTGAAATCACTTTTTTTCAGGTTGGACCGGTGCCACCATGAGCGAGCTGATTAAGGAGA
ACATGCACATGAAGCTGTACATGGAGGGCACCGTGGACAACCATCACTTCAAGTGCACATCCGAGGGCGA
AGGCAAGCCCTACGAGGGCACCCAGACCATGAGAATCAAGGTGGTCGAGGGCGGCCCTCTCCCCTTCGCC
TTCGACATCCTGGCTACTAGCTTCCTCTACGGCAGCAAGACCTTCATCAACCACACCCAGGGCATCCCCG
ACTTCTTCAAGCAGTCCTTCCCTGAGGGCTTCACATGGGAGAGAGTCACCACATACGATGACGGGGGCGT
GCTGACCGCTACCCAGGACACCAGCCTCCAGGACGGCTGCCTCATCTACAACGTCAAGATCAGAGGGGTG
AACTTCACATCCAACGGCCCTGTGATGCAGAAGAAAACACTCGGCTGGGAGGCCTTCACCGAGACGCTGT
ACCCCGCTGACGGCGGCCTGGAAGGCAGAAACGACATGGCCCTGAAGCTCGTGGGCGGGAGCCATCTGAT
CGCAAACATCAAGACCACATATAGATCCAAGAAACCCGCTAAGAACCTCAAGATGCCTGGCGTCTACTAT
GTGGACTACAGACTGGAAAGAATCAAGGAGGCCAACAACGAAACCTACGTCGAGCAGCACGAGGTGGCAG
TGGCCAGATACTGCGACCTCCCTAGCAAACTGGGGCACAAGCTTAATTAAGAATTCCTAGAGCTCGCTGA
TCAGCCTCGACTGTGCCTTCTAGTTGCCAGCCATCTGTTGTTTGCCCCTCCCCCGTGCCTTCCTTGACCC
TGGAAGGTGCCACTCCCACTGTCCTTTCCTAATAAAATGAGGAAATTGCATCGCATTGTCTGAGTAGGTG
TCATTCTATTCTGGGGGGTGGGGTGGGGCAGGACAGCAAGGGGGAGGATTGGGAAGAGAATAGCAGGCAT
GCTGGGGAGCTCTCGAAGCCGCGGTGCGGGTGCCAGGGCGTGCCCTTGGGCTCCCCGGGCGCGTACTCCA
CCTCACCCATCGCAGGAACCCCTAGTGATGGAGTTGGCCACTCCCTCTCTGCGCGCTCGCTCGCTCACTG
AGGCCGGGCGACCAAAGGTCGCCCGACGCCCGGGCTTTGCCCGGGCGGCCTCAGTGAGCGAGCGAGCGCG
CAGCTGCCTGCAGGGGCGCCTGATGCGGTATTTTCTCCTTACGCATCTGTGCGGTATTTCACACCGCATA
[95 nt withheld, positions 5321-5415]
T
[46 nt withheld, positions 5417-5462]
C
[141 nt withheld, positions 5464-5604]
CCTTTGACGTTGGAGTCCACGTTCTTT
[37 nt withheld, positions 5632-5668]
ACTCTATCTCGGGCTATTCTTTTGATTTATAAGGGATTTTGCCGATTTCGGTCTATTGGTTAAAAAATGA
GCTGATTTAACAAAAATTTAACGCGAATTTTAACAAAATATTAACGTTTACAATTTTATGGTGCACTCTC
AGTACAATCTGCTCTGATGCCGCATAGTGCTTTTCCCAAGGCAGTCTGGAGCATGCGCTTTAGCAGCCCC
GCTGGGCACTTGGCGCTACACAAGTGGCCTCTGGCCTCGCACACATTCCACATCCACCGGTAGGCGCCAA
CCGGCTCCGTTCTTTGGTGGCCCCTTCGCGCCACCTTCTACTCCTCCCCTAGTCAGGAAGTTCCCCCCCG
CCCCGCAGCTCGCGTCGTGCAGGACGTGACAAATGGAAGTAGCACGTCTCACTAGTCTCGTGCAGATGGA
CAGCACCGCTGAGCAATGGAAGCGGGTAGGCCTTTGGGGCAGCGGCCAATAGCAGCTTTGCTCCTTCGCT
TTCTGGGCTCAGAGGCTGGGAAGGGGTGGGTCCGGGGGCGGGCTCAGGGGCGGGCTCAGGGGCGGGGCGG
GCGCCCGAAGGTCCTCCGGAGGCCCGGCATTCTGCACGCTTCAAAAGCGCACGTCTGCCGCGCTGTTCTC
CTCTTCCTCATCTCCGGGCCTTTCGACCGATCATCAAGCTGCACGTGTTGACAATTAATCATCGGCATAG
TATATCGGCATAGTATAATACGACTCACTATAGGAGGGCCACCATGGGATCGGCCATTGAACAAGATGGA
TTGCACGCAGGTTCTCCGGCCGCTTGGGTGGAGAGGCTATTCGGCTATGACTGGGCACAACAGACAATCG
GCTGCTCTGATGCCGCCGTGTTCCGGCTGTCAGCGCAGGGGCGCCCGGTTCTTTTTGTCAAGACCGACCT
GTCCGGTGCCCTGAATGAACTGCAGGACGAGGCAGCGCGGCTATCGTGGCTGGCCACGACGGGCGTTCCT
TGCGCAGCTGTGCTCGACGTTGTCACTGAAGCGGGAAGGGACTGGCTGCTATTGGGCGAAGTGCCGGGGC
AGGATCTCCTGTCATCTCACCTTGCTCCTGCCGAGAAAGTATCCATCATGGCTGATGCAATGCGGCGGCT
GCATACGCTTGATCCGGCTACCTGCCCATTCGACCACCAAGCGAAACATCGCATCGAGCGAGCACGTACT
CGGATGGAAGCCGGTCTTGTCGATCAGGATGATCTGGACGAAGAGCATCAGGGGCTCGCGCCAGCCGAAC
TGTTCGCCAGGCTCAAGGCGCGCATGCCCGACGGCGAGGATCTCGTCGTGACCCATGGCGATGCCTGCTT
GCCGAATATCATGGTGGAAAATGGCCGCTTTTCTGGATTCATCGACTGTGGCCGGCTGGGTGTGGCGGAC
CGCTATCAGGACATAGCGTTGGCTACCCGTGATATTGCTGAAGAGCTTGGCGGCGAATGGGCTGACCGCT
TCCTCGTGCTTTACGGTATCGCCGCTCCCGATTCGCAGCGCATCGCCTTCTATCGCCTTCTTGACGAGTT
CTTCTGATCGAGAAATTGATGATCTATTAAACAATAAAGACGTCCACATGGAAGTGCAAACTATTAACTG
GCGAACTACTTACTCTAGCTTCCCGGCAACAATTAATAGACTGGATGGAGGCGGATAAAGTTGCAGGACC
ACTTCTGCGCTCGGCCCTTCCGGCTGGCTGGTTTATTGCTGATAAATCTGGAGCCGGTGAGCGTGGAAGC
CGCGGTATCATTGCAGCACTGGGGCCAGATGGTAAGCCCTCCCGTATCGTAGTTATCTACACGACGGGGA
GTCAGGCAACTATGGATGAACGAAATAGACAGATCGCTGAGATAGGTGCCTCACTGATTAAGCATTGGTA
ACTGTCAGACCAAGTTTACTCATATATACTTTAGATTGATTTAAAACTTCATTTTTAATTTAAAAGGATC
TAGGTGAAGATCCTTTTTGATAATCTCATGACCAAAATCCCTTAACGTGAGTTTTCGTTCCACTGAGCGT
CAGACCCCGTAGAAAAGATCAAAGGATCTTC
Features (pLannotate 1.2.2; 30 found; start..end, strand, type, name):
      1..589     +  rep_origin     ori: high-copy-number ColE1/pMB1/pBR322/pUC origin of replication
    669..736     +  misc_RNA       tracrRNA (fragment): trans-activating CRISPR RNA for the Streptococcus pyogenes CRISPR/Cas9 system
    768..999     +  promoter       U6 promoter: RNA polymerase III promoter for human U6 snRNA
   1047..1114    +  misc_RNA       tracrRNA (fragment): trans-activating CRISPR RNA for the Streptococcus pyogenes CRISPR/Cas9 system
   1146..1377    +  promoter       U6 promoter: RNA polymerase III promoter for human U6 snRNA
   1425..1492    +  misc_RNA       tracrRNA (fragment): trans-activating CRISPR RNA for the Streptococcus pyogenes CRISPR/Cas9 system
   1524..1755    +  promoter       U6 promoter: RNA polymerase III promoter for human U6 snRNA
   1803..1870    +  misc_RNA       tracrRNA (fragment): trans-activating CRISPR RNA for the Streptococcus pyogenes CRISPR/Cas9 system
   1902..2133    +  promoter       U6 promoter: RNA polymerase III promoter for human U6 snRNA
   2181..2248    +  misc_RNA       tracrRNA (fragment): trans-activating CRISPR RNA for the Streptococcus pyogenes CRISPR/Cas9 system
   2280..2511    +  promoter       U6 promoter: RNA polymerase III promoter for human U6 snRNA
   2559..2626    +  misc_RNA       tracrRNA (fragment): trans-activating CRISPR RNA for the Streptococcus pyogenes CRISPR/Cas9 system
   2658..2889    +  promoter       U6 promoter: RNA polymerase III promoter for human U6 snRNA
   2937..3004    +  misc_RNA       tracrRNA (fragment): trans-activating CRISPR RNA for the Streptococcus pyogenes CRISPR/Cas9 system
   3036..3267    +  promoter       U6 promoter: RNA polymerase III promoter for human U6 snRNA
   3296..3581    +  enhancer       CMV enhancer: human cytomegalovirus immediate early enhancer; contains an 18-bp deletion relative to the standard CMV enhancer
   3583..3863    +  promoter       chicken β-actin promoter: No description available
   3864..4091    +  intron         hybrid intron: hybrid between chicken β-actin (CBA) and minute virus of mice (MMV) introns (Gray et al., 2011)
   4109..4810    +  CDS            TagBFP: monomeric blue fluorescent protein mammalian codon-optimized
   4841..4952    +  polyA_signal   bGH poly(A) signal: bovine growth hormone polyadenylation signal
   5052..5121    +  protein_bind   attB: attB site for the φC31 integrase (Groth et al., 2000) phage φC31 integrase
   5124..5264    +  repeat_region  AAV2 ITR: inverted terminal repeat of adeno-associated virus serotype 2 inverted
   5269..5320    -  misc_feature   bom (fragment): basis of mobility region from pBR322
   5339..5794    +  rep_origin     f1 ori (sequence partly withheld): f1 bacteriophage origin of replication; arrow indicates direction of (+) strand synthesis
   5795..5836    -  misc_feature   bom (fragment): basis of mobility region from pBR322
   5837..6323    +  promoter       PGK promoter: mouse phosphoglycerate kinase 1 promoter
   6345..6392    +  promoter       EM7 promoter: synthetic bacterial promoter&nbsp
   6412..7215    +  CDS            NeoR/KanR: aminoglycoside phosphotransferase from Tn5; aph(3')-II (or nptII); confers resistance to neomycin, kanamycin, and G418 (Geneticin®)
   7219..7255    +  polyA_signal   PGK poly(A) signal (fragment): mouse phosphoglycerate kinase 1 polyadenylation signal
   7264..7558    +  CDS            bla(M) (fragment): β-lactamase lacking the signal sequence; bla(M); allows cytosolic expression of β-lactamase
