[The description below was written by a language model from this plasmid's Addgene catalogue record and pLannotate feature annotations shown in this document.]
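Description:
pk335-CARGO-6mer-25kb-USF is a 7.7 kb mammalian CRISPR guide-expression plasmid built on the pk335-BFP backbone. It carries a CARGO array of six single guide RNAs that recruit Streptococcus pyogenes Cas9 or dCas9 to a site about 25 kb upstream of Fgf5, within the mouse Prdm8-Fgf5 locus. The plasmid encodes no Cas9 protein, so the nuclease or dCas9 fusion must be supplied separately. In the feature table the array appears as a tandem series of human U6 RNA polymerase III promoters alternating with S. pyogenes tracrRNA-derived scaffold fragments, so each guide is transcribed from its own U6 unit. The annotation detects seven U6 and seven scaffold elements. This is consistent with six complete promoter–spacer–scaffold units plus flanking partial elements at the ends of the array, although the record does not say so explicitly. Expressing several guides together concentrates many Cas9/dCas9 molecules at one genomic region.

Downstream of the array, a hybrid CMV enhancer/chicken β-actin promoter with a chimeric intron drives codon-optimised TagBFP, terminated by a bGH polyadenylation signal. This provides a blue fluorescent marker for transfected cells. A dual PGK/EM7 promoter drives the Tn5 NeoR/KanR gene, which confers G418 selection in mammalian cells and kanamycin resistance in bacteria. Propagation relies on a high-copy ColE1/pUC origin, and an f1 origin is also present. The listed bacterial strain is recombination-deficient, which suits the highly repetitive array. Also annotated are a φC31 attB site, which could permit integrase-mediated genomic insertion, a single AAV2 ITR, and fragments of bom and β-lactamase that appear to be backbone remnants. The associated work concerns how long-range transcriptional regulation scales with genomic distance.
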