Addgene plasmid #227468: pk335-CARGO-6mer-25kb-USF
Purpose: 6-mer gRNA array targeting Sp dCas9/Cas9 to the Prdm8-Fgf5 locus
Depositing lab: Joanna Wysocka. Depositing organization: Stanford University. Publication: Long-range regulation of transcription scales with genomic distance in a gene-specific manner. Jensen CL, Chen LF, Swigut T, Crocker OJ, Yao D, Bassik MC, Ferrell JE Jr, Boettiger AN, Wysocka J. Mol Cell. 2025 Jan 16;85(2):347-361.e7. doi: 10.1016/j.molcel.2024.10.021. Epub 2024 Dec 2. PubMed 39626660.
Backbone
  Vector backbone: pk335-BFP
  Vector type: CRISPR
  Selectable markers: Neomycin (select with G418) ; TagBFP
Growth in bacteria
  Bacterial resistance: Kanamycin, 50 μg/mL
  Growth temperature: 37°C
  Growth strain: NEB Stable
  Copy number: High Copy
Gene/Insert
  Gene/Insert name: CARGO to 25kb Upstream Fgf5 (alt name: CARGO19)
  gRNA/shRNA sequence: GACGTTAGATGCCTGAACTA, TCAGCAGTTATGGGTACCTA, AAATACTGAGTGTTACACAC, CTGCAACTTAATTCTCCCTT, CAAATTTTCTCATGCAACGA, TGAATTAGAATGTCTTGGCA
  Species: M. musculus (mouse), Synthetic
  Cloning method: Other
Terms and licenses: Academic/Nonprofit Terms; Industry Terms: Not Available to Industry
How to cite: pk335-CARGO-6mer-25kb-USF was a gift from Joanna Wysocka (Addgene plasmid # 227468 ; http://n2t.net/addgene:227468 ; RRID:Addgene_227468)
